>Addgene plasmid #119971 | GAG-CRErec | addgene full sequence | sequence record 234838 | Addgene NGS Result
AGGGTTTTCCCAGTCACGACGTTGTAAAACGACGGCCAGTGAGCGCGCGTAATACGACTCACTATAGGGC
GAATTGGAGCTCCACCGCGGTGGCGGCCGCTCTAGAGAGCTTGGCCCATTGCATACGTTGTATCCATATC
ATAATATGTACATTTATATTGGCTCATGTCCAACATTACCGCCATGTTGACATTGATTATTGACTAGTTA
TTAATAGTAATCAATTACGGGGTCATTAGTTCATAGCCCATATATGGAGTTCCGCGTTACATAACTTACG
GTAAATGGCCCGCCTGGCTGACCGCCCAACGACCCCCGCCCATTGACGTCAATAATGACGTATGTTCCCA
TAGTAACGCCAATAGGGACTTTCCATTGACGTCAATGGGTGGAGTATTTACGGTAAACTGCCCACTTGGC
AGTACATCAAGTGTATCATATGCCAAGTACGCCCCCTATTGACGTCAATGACGGTAAATGGCCCGCCTGG
CATTATGCCCAGTACATGACCTTATGGGACTTTCCTACTTGGCAGTACATCTACGTATTAGTCATCGCTA
TTACCATGGTGATGCGGTTTTGGCAGTACATCAATGGGCGTGGATAGCGGTTTGACTCACGGGGATTTCC
AAGTCTCCACCCCATTGACGTCAATGGGAGTTTGTTTTGGCACCAAAATCAACGGGACTTTCCAAAATGT
CGTAACAACTCCGCCCCATTGACGCAAATGGGCGGTAGGCGTGTACGGTGGGAGGTCTATATAAGCAGAG
CTCGTTTAGTGAACCGTCAGATCGCCTGGAGACGCCATCCACGCTGTTTTGACCTCCATAGAAGACACCG
GGACCGATCCAGCCTCCGGTCGACCGATCCTGAGAACTTCAGGGTGAGTTTGGGGACCCTTGATTGTTCT
TTCTTTTTCGCTATTGTAAAATTCATGTTATATGGAGGGGGCAAAGTTTTCAGGGTGTTGTTTAGAATGG
GAAGATGTCCCTTGTATCACCATGGACCCTCATGATAATTTTGTTTCTTTCACTTTCTACTCTGTTGACA
ACCATTGTCTCCTCTTATTTTCTTTTCATTTTCTGTAACTTTTTCGTTAAACTTTAGCTTGCATTTGTAA
CGAATTTTTAAATTCACTTTTGTTTATTTGTCAGATTGTAAGTACTTTCTCTAATCACTTTTTTTTCAAG
GCAATCAGGGTATATTATATTGTACTTCAGCACAGTTTTAGAGAACAATTGTTATAATTAAATGATAAGG
TAGAATATTTCTGCATATAAATTCTGGCTGGCGTGGAAATATTCTTATTGGTAGAAACAACTACACCCTG
GTCATCATCCTGCCTTTCTCTTTATGGTTACAATGATATACACTGTTTGAGATGAGGATAAAATACTCTG
AGTCCAAACCGGGCCCCTCTGCTAACCATGTTCATGCCTTCTTCTCTTTCCTACAGCTCCTGGGCAACGT
GCTGGTTGTTGTGCTGTCTCATCATTTTGGCAAAGAATTCCTCGAGGGCCGGATCCGAATTCCTGTATTT
GTCTGAAAACATGGGCCAGGCTGTTACCACCCCCTTAAGTTTGACTTTAGACCACTGGAAGGATGTCGAA
CGGACAGCCCACAACCTGTCGGTAGAGGTTAGAAAAAGGCGCTGGGTTACATTCTGCTCTGCAGAATGGC
CAACCTTCAACGTCGGATGGCCACGAGACGGCACTTTTAACCCAGACATTATTACACAGGTTAAGATCAA
GGTCTTCTCACCTGGCCCACATGGACATCCGGATCAGGTCCCCTACATCGTGACCTGGGAAGCTATAGCA
GTAGACCCCCCTCCCTGGGTCAGACCCTTCGTGCACCCTAAACCTCCCCTCTCTCTTCCCCCTTCAGCCC
CCTCTCTCCCACCTGAACCCCCACTCTCGACCCCGCCCCAGTCCTCCCTCTATCCGGCTCTCACTTCTCC
TTTAAACACCAAACCTAGGCCTCAAGTCCTTCCTGATAGCGGAGGACCACTCATTGATCTACTCACGGAG
GACCCTCCGCCTTACCGGGACCCAGGGCCACCCTCTCCTGACGGGAACGGCGATAGCGGAGAAGTGGCCC
CTACAGAAGGAGCCCCTGACCCTTCCCCAATGGTATCCCGCCTGCGGGGAAGAAAAGAACCCCCCGTGGC
GGATTCTACTACCTCTCAGGCGTTCCCCCTTCGCCTGGGAGGGAATGGACAGTATCAATACTGGCCATTT
TCCTCCTCTGACCTCTATAACTGGAAAAATAACAACCCCTCTTTCTCCGAGGACCCAGCTAAATTGACAG
CTTTGATCGAGTCCGTTCTCCTTACTCATCAGCCCACTTGGGATGACTGCCAACAGCTATTAGGGACCCT
GCTGACGGGAGAAGAAAAACAGCGAGTGCTCCTAGAGGCCCGAAAGGCGGTTCGAGGGGAGGACGGACGC
CCAACTCAGCTGCCCAATGACATTAATGATGCTTTTCCCTTGGAACGTCCCGACTGGGACTACAACACCC
AACGAGGTAGGAACCACCTAGTCCACTATCGCCAGTTGCTCCTAGCGGGTCTCCAAAACGCGGGCAGAAG
CCCCACCAATTTGGCCAAGGTAAAAGGGATAACCCAGGGACCTAATGAGTCTCCCTCAGCCTTTTTAGAG
AGACTCAAGGAGGCCTATCGCAGATACACTCCTTATGACCCTGAGGACCCAGGGCAAGAAACCAATGTGG
CCATGTCATTCATCTGGCAGTCCGCCCCGGATATCGGGCGAAAGTTAGAGCGGTTAGAAGATTTGAAGAG
TAAGACCTTAGGAGACTTAGTGAGGGAAGCTGAAAAGATCTTTAATAAACGAGAAACCCCGGAAGAAAGA
GAGGAACGTATTAGGAGAGAAACAGAGGAAAAGGAAGAACGCCGTAGGGCAGAGGATGTGCAGAGAGAGA
AGGAGAGGGACCGCAGAAGACATAGAGAAATGAGTAAGTTGCTGGCTACTGTCGTTAGCGGGCAGAGACA
GGATAGACAGGGAGGAGAGCGAAGGAGGCCCCAACTCGACCACGACCAGTGTGCCTACTGCAAAGAAAAG
GGACATTGGGCTAGAGATTGCCCCAAGAAGCCAAGAGGACCCCGGGGACCACGACCCCAGGCCTCCCTCC
TGACGCGTAGTTCCCTGTATCCAGCCCTCACACCTACCGGCCCCAAGAAGAAGAGGAAGGTGTCCAATTT
ACTGACCGTACACCAAAATTTGCCTGCATTACCGGTCGATGCAACGAGTGATGAGGTTCGCAAGAACCTG
ATGGACATGTTCAGGGATCGCCAGGCGTTTTCTGAGCATACCTGGAAAATGCTTCTGTCCGTTTGCCGGT
CGTGGGCGGCATGGTGCAAGTTGAATAACCGGAAATGGTTTCCCGCAGAACCTGAAGATGTTCGCGATTA
TCTTCTATATCTTCAGGCGCGCGGTCTGGCAGTAAAAACTATCCAGCAACATTTGGGCCAGCTAAACATG
CTTCATCGTCGGTCCGGGCTGCCACGACCAAGTGACAGCAATGCTGTTTCACTGGTTATGCGGCGGATCC
GAAAAGAAAACGTTGATGCCGGTGAACGTGCAAAACAGGCTCTAGCGTTCGAACGCACTGATTTCGACCA
GGTTCGTTCACTCATGGAAAATAGCGATCGCTGCCAGGATATACGTAATCTGGCATTTCTGGGGATTGCT
TATAACACCCTGTTACGTATAGCCGAAATTGCCAGGATCAGGGTTAAAGATATCTCACGTACTGACGGTG
GGAGAATGTTAATCCATATTGGCAGAACGAAAACGCTGGTTAGCACCGCAGGTGTAGAGAAGGCACTTAG
CCTGGGGGTAACTAAACTGGTCGAGCGATGGATTTCCGTCTCTGGTGTAGCTGATGATCCGAATAACTAC
CTGTTTTGCCGGGTCAGAAAAAATGGTGTTGCCGCGCCATCTGCCACCAGCCAGCTATCAACTCGCGCCC
TGGAAGGGATTTTTGAAGCAACTCATCGATTGATTTACGGCGCTAAGGATGACTCTGGTCAGAGATACCT
GGCCTGGTCTGGACACAGTGCCCGTGTCGGAGCCGCGCGAGATATGGCCCGCGCTGGAGTTTCAATACCG
GAGATCATGCAAGCTGGTGGCTGGACCAATGTAAATATTGTCATGAACTATATCCGTAACCTGGATAGTG
AAACAGGGGCAATGGTGCGCCTGCTGGAAGATGGCGATTAGGTACCTGCATCCTCAGGTGCAGGCTGCCT
ATCAGAAGGTGGTGGCTGGTGTGGCCAATGCCCTGGCTCACAAATACCACTGAGATCTTTTTCCCTCTGC
CAAAAATTATGGGGACATCATGAAGCCCCTTGAGCATCTGACTTCTGGCTAATAAAGGAAATTTATTTTC
ATTGCAATAGTGTGTTGGAATTTTTTGTGTCTCTCACTCGGAAGGACATATGGGAGGGCAAATCATTTAA
AACATCAGAATGAGTATTTGGTTTAGAGTTTGGCAACATATGCCCATATGCTGGCTGCCATGAACAAAGG
TTGGCTATAAAGAGGTCATCAGTATATGAAACAGCCCCCTGCTGTCCATTCCTTATTCCATAGAAAAGCC
TTGACTTGAGGTTAGATTTTTTTTATATTTTGTTTTGTGTTATTTTTTTCTTTAACATCCCTAAAATTTT
CCTTACATGTTTTACTAGCCAGATTTTTCCTCCTCTCCTGACTACTCCCAGTCATAGCTGTCCCTCTTCT
CTTATGGAGATCCCTCGACGGATCGGCCGCAATTCGTAATCATGTCATAGCTGTTTCCTGTGTGAAATTG
TTATCCGCTCACAATTCCACACAACATACGAGCCGGAAGCATAAAGTGTAAAGCCTGGGGTGCCTAATGA
GTGAGCTAACTCACATTAATTGCGTTGCGCTCACTGCCCGCTTTCCAGTCGGGAAACCTGTCGTGCCAGC
TGCATTAATGAATCGGCCAACGCGCGGGGAGAGGCGGTTTGCGTATTGGGCGCTCTTCCGCTTCCTCGCT
CACTGACTCGCTGCGCTCGGTCGTTCGGCTGCGGCGAGCGGTATCAGCTCACTCAAAGGCGGTAATACGG
TTATCCACAGAATCAGGGGATAACGCAGGAAAGAACATGTGAGCAAAAGGCCAGCAAAAGGCCAGGAACC
GTAAAAAGGCCGCGTTGCTGGCGTTTTTCCATAGGCTCCGCCCCCCTGACGAGCATCACAAAAATCGACG
CTCAAGTCAGAGGTGGCGAAACCCGACAGGACTATAAAGATACCAGGCGTTTCCCCCTGGAAGCTCCCTC
GTGCGCTCTCCTGTTCCGACCCTGCCGCTTACCGGATACCTGTCCGCCTTTCTCCCTTCGGGAAGCGTGG
CGCTTTCTCATAGCTCACGCTGTAGGTATCTCAGTTCGGTGTAGGTCGTTCGCTCCAAGCTGGGCTGTGT
GCACGAACCCCCCGTTCAGCCCGACCGCTGCGCCTTATCCGGTAACTATCGTCTTGAGTCCAACCCGGTA
AGACACGACTTATCGCCACTGGCAGCAGCCACTGGTAACAGGATTAGCAGAGCGAGGTATGTAGGCGGTG
CTACAGAGTTCTTGAAGTGGTGGCCTAACTACGGCTACACTAGAAGAACAGTATTTGGTATCTGCGCTCT
GCTGAAGCCAGTTACCTTCGGAAAAAGAGTTGGTAGCTCTTGATCCGGCAAACAAACCACCGCTGGTAGC
GGTGGTTTTTTTGTTTGCAAGCAGCAGATTACGCGCAGAAAAAAAGGATCTCAAGAAGATCCTTTGATCT
TTTCTACGGGGTCTGACGCTCAGTGGAACGAAAACTCACGTTAAGGGATTTTGGTCATGAGATTATCAAA
AAGGATCTTCACCTAGATCCTTTTAAATTAAAAATGAAGTTTTAAATCAATCTAAAGTATATATGAGTAA
ACTTGGTCTGACAGTTACCAATGCTTAATCAGTGAGGCACCTATCTCAGCGATCTGTCTATTTCGTTCAT
CCATAGTTGCCTGACTCCCCGTCGTGTAGATAACTACGATACGGGAGGGCTTACCATCTGGCCCCAGTGC
TGCAATGATACCGCGAGACCCACGCTCACCGGCTCCAGATTTATCAGCAATAAACCAGCCAGCCGGAAGG
GCCGAGCGCAGAAGTGGTCCTGCAACTTTATCCGCCTCCATCCAGTCTATTAATTGTTGCCGGGAAGCTA
GAGTAAGTAGTTCGCCAGTTAATAGTTTGCGCAACGTTGTTGCCATTGCTACAGGCATCGTGGTGTCACG
CTCGTCGTTTGGTATGGCTTCATTCAGCTCCGGTTCCCAACGATCAAGGCGAGTTACATGATCCCCCATG
TTGTGCAAAAAAGCGGTTAGCTCCTTCGGTCCTCCGATCGTTGTCAGAAGTAAGTTGGCCGCAGTGTTAT
CACTCATGGTTATGGCAGCACTGCATAATTCTCTTACTGTCATGCCATCCGTAAGATGCTTTTCTGTGAC
TGGTGAGTACTCAACCAAGTCATTCTGAGAATAGTGTATGCGGCGACCGAGTTGCTCTTGCCCGGCGTCA
ATACGGGATAATACCGCGCCACATAGCAGAACTTTAAAAGTGCTCATCATTGGAAAACGTTCTTCGGGGC
GAAAACTCTCAAGGATCTTACCGCTGTTGAGATCCAGTTCGATGTAACCCACTCGTGCACCCAACTGATC
TTCAGCATCTTTTACTTTCACCAGCGTTTCTGGGTGAGCAAAAACAGGAAGGCAAAATGCCGCAAAAAAG
GGAATAAGGGCGACACGGAAATGTTGAATACTCATACTCTTCCTTTTTCAATATTATTGAAGCATTTATC
AGGGTTATTGTCTCATGAGCGGATACATATTTGAATGTATTTAGAAAAATAAACAAATAGGGGTTCCGCG
CACATTTCCCCGAAAAGTGCCACCTAAATTGTAAGCGTTAATATTTTGTTAAAATTCGCGTTAAATTTTT
GTTAAATCAGCTCATTTTTTAACCAATAGGCCGAAATCGGCAAAATCCCTTATAAATCAAAAGAATAGAC
CGAGATAGGGT
[37 nt withheld, positions 7082-7118]
AAAGAACGTGGACTCCAACGTCAAAGG
[49 nt withheld, positions 7146-7194]
T
[91 nt withheld, positions 7196-7286]
G
[124 nt withheld, positions 7288-7411]
CCCATTCGCCATTCAGGCTGCGCAACTGTTGGGAAGGGCGATCGGTGCGGGCCTCTTCGCTATTACGCCA
GCTGGCGAAAGGGGGATGTGCTGCAAGGCGATTAAGTTGGGTAACGCC
Features (pLannotate 1.2.2; 18 found; start..end, strand, type, name):
     50..68      +  promoter       T7 promoter: promoter for bacteriophage T7 RNA polymerase
     77..106     +  misc_feature   MCS (fragment): pBluescript multiple cloning site
    189..568     +  enhancer       CMV enhancer: human cytomegalovirus immediate early enhancer
    569..772     +  promoter       CMV promoter: human cytomegalovirus (CMV) immediate early promoter
    884..1456    +  intron         β-globin intron: intron from rabbit β-globin gene
   1551..3155    +  CDS            gag: GAG_MLVFF - Experimental evidence at protein level: Swiss-Prot protein existence level 1. [Nucleocapsid protein p10-Gag]: Involved in the packaging and encapsidation of two copies of the genome. Binds with high affinity to conserved UCUG elements within the packaging signal, located near the 5'-end of the genome. This binding is dependent on genome dimerization. From Friend murine leukemia virus (isolate FB29) (FrMLV).
   3211..4241    +  CDS            Cre (fragment): site-specific recombinase Cre is a site-specific recombinase from bacteriophage P1. Recombination occurs at loxP sequences.
   4252..4320    +  CDS            HBB (fragment): HBB_PONPY - Experimental evidence at transcript level: Swiss-Prot protein existence level 2. Involved in oxygen transport from the lung to the various peripheral tissues. From Pongo pygmaeus (Bornean orangutan).
   4391..4446    +  polyA_signal   β-globin poly(A) signal: rabbit β-globin polyadenylation signal (Gil and Proudfoot, 1987)
   4828..4844    -  protein_bind   lac operator: The lac repressor binds to the lac operator to inhibit transcription in E. coli. This inhibition can be relieved by adding lactose or isopropyl-β-D-thiogalactopyranoside (IPTG). lac repressor encoded by lacI
   4852..4882    -  promoter       lac promoter: promoter for the E. coli lac operon
   4897..4918    -  protein_bind   CAP binding site: CAP binding activates transcription in the presence of cAMP. E. coli catabolite activator protein
   4931..5023    -  CDS            lacI (fragment): lac repressor; lacI; The lac repressor binds to the lac operator to inhibit transcription in E. coli. This inhibition can be relieved by adding lactose or isopropyl-β-D-thiogalactopyranoside (IPTG).
   5206..5794    -  rep_origin     ori: high-copy-number ColE1/pMB1/pBR322/pUC origin of replication
   5965..6825    -  CDS            AmpR: β-lactamase; bla; confers resistance to ampicillin, carbenicillin, and related antibiotics
   6826..6930    -  promoter       AmpR promoter: bla
   6983..7411    -  rep_origin     f1 ori (sequence partly withheld): f1 bacteriophage origin of replication; arrow indicates direction of (+) strand synthesis
   7416..42      -  CDS            lacZα (fragment) (across the origin): LacZα fragment of β-galactosidase; lacZ fragment
