[The description below was written by a language model from this plasmid's Addgene catalogue record and pLannotate feature annotations shown in this document.]
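Description:
GAG-CRErec is a mammalian expression plasmid of about 7.5 kb, described in the catalogue as having a pcDNA3-like backbone, that produces a fusion of the Friend murine leukemia virus Gag polyprotein with Cre recombinase. It is maintained in E. coli through a high-copy ColE1/pUC-type origin and selected with ampicillin via the β-lactamase gene. The annotated backbone also contains an f1 phage origin, a T7 promoter and remnants of a pBluescript-style lacZα/lac promoter region. No mammalian selection marker appears in the feature table, consistent with transient transfection use.

The expression cassette is driven by the human CMV immediate-early enhancer and promoter, followed by a rabbit β-globin intron, which generally improves processing and expression of the transcript. Downstream lies the roughly 2.7 kb insert: the Friend MLV gag coding sequence joined to the bacteriophage P1 Cre coding sequence. The record lists a nuclear localization signal as the fusion tag, which would direct Cre to the nucleus of recipient cells, though it is not annotated separately in the feature table. The transcript ends in a short β-globin-derived segment and the rabbit β-globin polyadenylation signal.

Because Gag drives the assembly and budding of retroviral particles, fusing Cre to it causes the recombinase protein to be packaged into virus-like particles released from producer cells. According to the record, the plasmid is intended for making VLPs loaded with Cre protein, in the context of work on viral-derived "Nanoblades" that deliver genome-editing proteins. Such particles would carry Cre into target cells as protein rather than as a gene, allowing recombination at loxP sites. The other components needed for particle production, such as an envelope glycoprotein, are not described in this record.
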