Addgene plasmid #119971: GAG-CRErec
Purpose: Expresses GAG (FMLV) fused with CRE recombinase for the production of VLPs loaded with CRE protein
Depositing lab: Philippe Mangeot & Théophile Ohlmann & Emiliano Ricci. Depositing organization: Delegation INSERM Rhones Alpes - Auvergne. Publication: Genome editing in primary cells and in vivo using viral-derived Nanoblades loaded with Cas9-sgRNA ribonucleoproteins. Mangeot PE, Risson V, Fusil F, Marnef A, Laurent E, Blin J, Mournetas V, Massourides E, Sohier TJM, Corbin A, Aube F, Teixeira M, Pinset C, Schaeffer L, Legube G, Cosset FL, Verhoeyen E, Ohlmann T, Ricci EP. Nat Commun. 2019 Jan 3;10(1):45. doi: 10.1038/s41467-018-07845-z. PubMed 30604748.
Backbone
  Vector backbone: pcDNA3-like
  Total vector size (bp): 7530
  Vector type: Mammalian Expression
Growth in bacteria
  Bacterial resistance: Ampicillin, 100 μg/mL
  Growth temperature: 37°C
  Growth strain: DH5alpha
  Copy number: High Copy
Gene/Insert
  Gene/Insert name: GAG-nlsCRErec
  Species: H. sapiens (human), M. musculus (mouse)
  Insert size (bp): 2691
  Promoter: hCMV
  Tag / fusion protein: nls
  Cloning method: Restriction Enzyme; 5′ cloning site Xho I (not destroyed); 3′ cloning site Kpn I (not destroyed)
  Sequencing primers: 5′ ACTACATCCTGGTCATCATCC; 3′ CCACCTTCTGATAGGCAGCC
Terms and licenses: Academic/Nonprofit Terms; Industry Terms: Not Available to Industry
Depositor comments: Please visit https://www.biorxiv.org/content/early/2017/10/12/202010 for BioRxiv preprint.
How to cite: GAG-CRErec was a gift from Philippe Mangeot & Théophile Ohlmann & Emiliano Ricci (Addgene plasmid # 119971 ; http://n2t.net/addgene:119971 ; RRID:Addgene_119971)
